Addgene plasmid #57363: mEos2-C-Src-7
Purpose: Localization: Membrane/Vesicles, Excitation: 505 / 569, Emission: 516 / 581
Depositing lab: Michael Davidson. Depositing organization: Florida State University, Tallahassee. Publication: A bright and photostable photoconvertible fluorescent protein. McKinney SA, Murphy CS, Hazelwood KL, Davidson MW, Looger LL. Nat Methods. 2009 Feb . 6(2):131-3. 10.1038/nmeth.1296 PubMed 19169260.
Backbone
  Vector backbone: mEos2
  Backbone size w/o insert (bp): 4750
  Vector type: Mammalian Expression
  Selectable markers: Neomycin (select with G418)
Growth in bacteria
  Bacterial resistance: Kanamycin, 50 μg/mL
  Growth temperature: 37°C
  Growth strain: DH5alpha
  Copy number: High Copy
Gene/Insert
  Gene/Insert name: C-Src (alt name: XM_001232484.1)
  Species: G. gallus (chicken)
  Promoter: CMV
  Tag / fusion protein: mEos2
  Cloning method: Unknown
  Sequencing primers: 5′ CMV-F; 3′ SV40pA-R
Terms and licenses: Academic/Nonprofit Terms; Industry Terms
Depositor comments: . Excitation = 505 / 569; Emission = 516 / 581
How to cite: mEos2-C-Src-7 was a gift from Michael Davidson (Addgene plasmid # 57363 ; http://n2t.net/addgene:57363 ; RRID:Addgene_57363)
