[The description below was written by a language model from this plasmid's Addgene catalogue record and pLannotate feature annotations shown in this document.]
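Description:
mEos2-C-Src-7 is a mammalian expression plasmid built on an mEos2 fluorescent-protein backbone of the N1-style layout, encoding chicken (Gallus gallus) c-Src fused at its C-terminus to the photoconvertible protein mEos2. The sequenced record is 6,269 nt. Transcription is driven by the human cytomegalovirus immediate-early enhancer and promoter, which in the circular map sit directly upstream of a residual multiple cloning site and the SRC open reading frame. A short linker separates SRC from the mEos2 coding sequence, and the transcript is terminated by an SV40 polyadenylation signal. Placing the fluorescent protein downstream leaves the Src N-terminus free, which is the region normally responsible for its membrane association. This is consistent with the recorded membrane/vesicle localization.

The plasmid replicates in E. coli from a high-copy ColE1/pUC-type origin and also carries an f1 origin. A single Tn5 aminoglycoside phosphotransferase gene (NeoR/KanR) provides selection in both hosts. It is preceded by a bacterial bla-type promoter for kanamycin resistance in bacteria and by the SV40 enhancer/early promoter for G418 selection in mammalian cells, and it ends with an HSV TK polyadenylation signal. Several short annotations, namely the tight TRE promoter, large T antigen, ble and bGH poly(A) fragments, are probably partial sequence matches to neighbouring backbone elements, not functional parts.

mEos2 is a monomeric green-to-red photoconvertible protein. The record lists excitation/emission of 505/516 nm for the green state and 569/581 nm for the red state. The construct serves as a localization marker for imaging Src-labelled membranes and vesicles in live or fixed mammalian cells, and the photoconversion property suits it to tracking and localization-based super-resolution experiments.
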