Features (pLannotate 1.2.2; 16 found; start..end, strand, type, name):
      2..21      +  promoter       tight TRE promoter (fragment): Tet-responsive promoter PTight, consisting of seven tet operator sequences followed by the minimal CMV promoter
     23..66      +  misc_feature   MCS (fragment): multiple cloning site
     67..1665    +  CDS            SRC: SRC_CHICK - Experimental evidence at protein level: Swiss-Prot protein existence level 1. Non-receptor protein tyrosine kinase which is activated following engagement of many different classes of cellular receptors including immune response receptors, integrins and other adhesion receptors, receptor protein tyrosine kinases, G protein-coupled receptors as well as cytokine receptors. Participates in signaling pathways that control a diverse spectrum of biological activities including gene transcription, immune response, cell adhesion, cell cycle progression, apoptosis, migration, and transforma
   1687..2367    +  CDS            mEos2: monomeric variant of green-to-red photoswitchable fluorescent protein EosFP (McKinney et al., 2009)
   2383..2466    +  CDS            large T antigen (fragment): large T antigen from SV40 (simian virus 40)
   2489..2610    +  polyA_signal   SV40 poly(A) signal: SV40 polyadenylation signal
   2644..3072    -  rep_origin     f1 ori (sequence partly withheld): f1 bacteriophage origin of replication; arrow indicates direction of (+) strand synthesis
   3099..3203    +  promoter       AmpR promoter: bla
   3205..3562    +  promoter       SV40 promoter: SV40 enhancer and early promoter
   3597..4391    +  CDS            NeoR/KanR: aminoglycoside phosphotransferase from Tn5; aph(3')-II (or nptII); confers resistance to neomycin, kanamycin, and G418 (Geneticin®)
   4412..4564    +  CDS            ble (fragment): BLE_KLEPN - Experimental evidence at protein level: Swiss-Prot protein existence level 1. Binding protein with a strong affinity to the bleomycin family of antibiotics. Binds to CL990; an antimitotic-antibiotic compound. From Klebsiella pneumoniae.
   4623..4670    +  polyA_signal   HSV TK poly(A) signal: herpes simplex virus thymidine kinase polyadenylation signal (Cole and Stacy, 1985)
   4761..4777    -  polyA_signal   bGH poly(A) signal (fragment): bovine growth hormone polyadenylation signal
   4999..5587    +  rep_origin     ori: high-copy-number ColE1/pMB1/pBR322/pUC origin of replication
   5762..6065    +  enhancer       CMV enhancer: human cytomegalovirus immediate early enhancer
   6066..6269    +  promoter       CMV promoter: human cytomegalovirus (CMV) immediate early promoter
>Addgene plasmid #57363 | mEos2-C-Src-7 | addgene full sequence | sequence record 213148 | Addgene NGS Result
GGTTTAGTGAACCGTCAGATCCGCTAGCGCTACCGGACTCAGATCTCGAGCTCAAGCTTCGAATTCATGG
GGAGCAGCAAGAGCAAGCCCAAGGACCCCAGCCAGCGCCGGCGCAGCCTGGAGCCACCCGACAGCACCCA
CCACGGGGGATTCCCAGCCTCGCAGACCCCCAACAAGACAGCAGCCCCCGACACGCACCGCACCCCCAGC
CGCTCCTTTGGGACCGTGGCCACCGAGCCCAAGCTCTTCGGGGGCTTCAACACTTCTGACACCGTCACGT
CGCCGCAGCGTGCCGGGGCACTGGCTGGCGGCGTCACCACTTTCGTGGCTCTCTATGACTACGAGTCCCG
GACTGAAACGGACTTGTCCTTCAAGAAAGGAGAACGCCTGCAGATTGTCAACAACACGGAAGGTGACTGG
TGGCTGGCTCATTCCCTCACTACAGGACAGACGGGCTACATCCCCAGTAACTATGTCGCGCCCTCAGACT
CCATCCAGGCTGAAGAGTGGTACTTTGGGAAGATCACTCGTCGGGAGTCCGAGCGGCTGCTGCTCAACCC
CGAAAACCCCCGGGGAACCTTCTTGGTCCGGGAGAGCGAGACGACAAAAGGTGCCTATTGCCTCTCCGTT
TCTGACTTTGACAACGCCAAGGGGCTCAATGTGAAGCACTACAAGATCCGCAAGCTGGACAGCGGCGGCT
TCTACATCACCTCACGCACACAGTTCAGCAGCCTGCAGCAGCTGGTGGCCTACTACTCCAAACATGCTGA
TGGCTTGTGCCACCGCCTGACCAACGTCTGCCCCACGTCCAAGCCCCAGACCCAGGGACTCGCCAAGGAC
GCGTGGGAAATCCCCCGGGAGTCGCTGCGGCTGGAGGTGAAGCTGGGGCAGGGCTGCTTTGGAGAGGTCT
GGATGGGGACCTGGAACGGCACCACCAGAGTGGCCATAAAGACTCTGAAGCCCGGCACCATGTCCCCGGA
GGCCTTCCTGCAGGAAGCCCAAGTGATGAAGAAGCTCCGGCATGAGAAGCTGGTTCAGCTGTACGCAGTG
GTGTCGGAAGAGCCCATCTACATCGTCACTGAGTACATGAGCAAGGGGAGCCTCCTGGATTTCCTGAAGG
GAGAGATGGGCAAGTACCTGCGGCTGCCACAGCTCGTCGATATGGCTGCTCAGATTGCATCCGGCATGGC
CTATGTGGAGAGGATGAACTACGTGCACCGAGACCTGCGGGCGGCCAACATCCTGGTGGGGGAGAACCTG
GTGTGCAAGGTGGCTGACTTTGGGCTGGCACGCCTCATCGAGGACAACGAGTACACAGCACGGCAAGGTG
CCAAGTTCCCCATCAAGTGGACAGCCCCCGAGGCAGCCCTCTATGGCCGGTTCACCATCAAGTCGGATGT
CTGGTCCTTCGGCATCCTGCTGACTGAGCTGACCACCAAGGGCCGGGTGCCATACCCAGGGATGGTCAAC
AGGGAGGTGCTGGACCAGGTGGAGAGGGGCTACCGCATGCCCTGCCCGCCCGAGTGCCCCGAGTCGCTGC
ATGACCTCATGTGCCAGTGCTGGCGGAAGGACCCTGAGGAGCGGCCCACTTTTGAGTACCTGCAGGCCTT
CCTGGAGGACTACTTCACCTCGACAGAGCCCCAGTACCAGCCTGGAGAGAACCTACGGGATCCACCGGTC
GCCACCATGAGTGCGATTAAGCCAGACATGAAGATCAAACTCCGTATGGAAGGCAACGTAAACGGGCACC
ACTTTGTGATCGACGGAGATGGTACAGGCAAGCCTTTTGAGGGAAAACAGAGTATGGATCTTGAAGTCAA
AGAGGGCGGACCTCTGCCTTTTGCCTTTGATATCCTGACCACTGCATTCCATTACGGCAACAGGGTATTC
GCCAAATATCCAGACAACATACAAGACTATTTTAAGCAGTCGTTTCCTAAGGGGTATTCGTGGGAACGAA
GCTTGACTTTCGAAGACGGGGGCATTTGCATTGCCAGAAACGACATAACAATGGAAGGGGACACTTTCTA
TAATAAAGTTCGATTTTATGGTACCAACTTTCCCGCCAATGGTCCAGTTATGCAGAAGAAGACGCTGAAA
TGGGAGCCCTCCACTGAGAAAATGTATGTGCGTGATGGAGTGCTGACGGGTGATATTCATATGGCTTTGT
TGCTTGAAGGAAATGCCCATTACCGATGTGACTTCAGAACTACTTACAAAGCTAAGGAGAAGGGTGTCAA
GTTACCAGGCTACCACTTTGTGGACCACTGCATTGAGATTTTAAGCCATGACAAAGATTACAACAAGGTT
AAGCTGTATGAGCATGCTGTTGCTCATTCTGGATTGCCTGACAATGCCAGACGATAAGCGGCCGCGACTC
TAGATCATAATCAGCCATACCACATTTGTAGAGGTTTTACTTGCTTTAAAAAACCTCCCACACCTCCCCC
TGAACCTGAAACATAAAATGAATGCAATTGTTGTTGTTAACTTGTTTATTGCAGCTTATAATGGTTACAA
ATAAAGCAATAGCATCACAAATTTCACAAATAAAGCATTTTTTTCACTGCATTCTAGTTGTGGTTTGTCC
AAACTCATCAATGTATCTTAAGGCGTAAATTGTAAGCGTTAATATTTTGTTAAAATTCGCGTTAAATTTT
TGTTAAATCAGCTCATTTTTTAACCAATAGGCCGAAATCGGCAAAATCCCTTATAAATCAAAAGAATAGA
CCGAGATAGGGT
[37 nt withheld, positions 2743-2779]
AAAGAACGTGGACTCCAACGTCAAAGG
[49 nt withheld, positions 2807-2855]
T
[91 nt withheld, positions 2857-2947]
G
[124 nt withheld, positions 2949-3072]
CAGGTGGCACTTTTCGGGGAAATGTGCGCGGAACCCCTATTTGTTTATTTTTCTAAATACATTCAAATAT
GTATCCGCTCATGAGACAATAACCCTGATAAATGCTTCAATAATATTGAAAAAGGAAGAGTCCTGAGGCG
GAAAGAACCAGCTGTGGAATGTGTGTCAGTTAGGGTGTGGAAAGTCCCCAGGCTCCCCAGCAGGCAGAAG
TATGCAAAGCATGCATCTCAATTAGTCAGCAACCAGGTGTGGAAAGTCCCCAGGCTCCCCAGCAGGCAGA
AGTATGCAAAGCATGCATCTCAATTAGTCAGCAACCATAGTCCCGCCCCTAACTCCGCCCATCCCGCCCC
TAACTCCGCCCAGTTCCGCCCATTCTCCGCCCCATGGCTGACTAATTTTTTTTATTTATGCAGAGGCCGA
GGCCGCCTCGGCCTCTGAGCTATTCCAGAAGTAGTGAGGAGGCTTTTTTGGAGGCCTAGGCTTTTGCAAA
GATCGATCAAGAGACAGGATGAGGATCGTTTCGCATGATTGAACAAGATGGATTGCACGCAGGTTCTCCG
GCCGCTTGGGTGGAGAGGCTATTCGGCTATGACTGGGCACAACAGACAATCGGCTGCTCTGATGCCGCCG
TGTTCCGGCTGTCAGCGCAGGGGCGCCCGGTTCTTTTTGTCAAGACCGACCTGTCCGGTGCCCTGAATGA
ACTGCAAGACGAGGCAGCGCGGCTATCGTGGCTGGCCACGACGGGCGTTCCTTGCGCAGCTGTGCTCGAC
GTTGTCACTGAAGCGGGAAGGGACTGGCTGCTATTGGGCGAAGTGCCGGGGCAGGATCTCCTGTCATCTC
ACCTTGCTCCTGCCGAGAAAGTATCCATCATGGCTGATGCAATGCGGCGGCTGCATACGCTTGATCCGGC
TACCTGCCCATTCGACCACCAAGCGAAACATCGCATCGAGCGAGCACGTACTCGGATGGAAGCCGGTCTT
GTCGATCAGGATGATCTGGACGAAGAGCATCAGGGGCTCGCGCCAGCCGAACTGTTCGCCAGGCTCAAGG
CGAGCATGCCCGACGGCGAGGATCTCGTCGTGACCCATGGCGATGCCTGCTTGCCGAATATCATGGTGGA
AAATGGCCGCTTTTCTGGATTCATCGACTGTGGCCGGCTGGGTGTGGCGGACCGCTATCAGGACATAGCG
TTGGCTACCCGTGATATTGCTGAAGAGCTTGGCGGCGAATGGGCTGACCGCTTCCTCGTGCTTTACGGTA
TCGCCGCTCCCGATTCGCAGCGCATCGCCTTCTATCGCCTTCTTGACGAGTTCTTCTGAGCGGGACTCTG
GGGTTCGAAATGACCGACCAAGCGACGCCCAACCTGCCATCACGAGATTTCGATTCCACCGCCGCCTTCT
ATGAAAGGTTGGGCTTCGGAATCGTTTTCCGGGACGCCGGCTGGATGATCCTCCAGCGCGGGGATCTCAT
GCTGGAGTTCTTCGCCCACCCTAGGGGGAGGCTAACTGAAACACGGAAGGAGACAATACCGGAAGGAACC
CGCGCTATGACGGCAATAAAAAGACAGAATAAAACGCACGGTGTTGGGTCGTTTGTTCATAAACGCGGGG
TTCGGTCCCAGGGCTGGCACTCTGTCGATACCCCACCGAGACCCCATTGGGGCCAATACGCCCGCGTTTC
TTCCTTTTCCCCACCCCACCCCCCAAGTTCGGGTGAAGGCCCAGGGCTCGCAGCCAACGTCGGGGCGGCA
GGCCCTGCCATAGCCTCAGGTTACTCATATATACTTTAGATTGATTTAAAACTTCATTTTTAATTTAAAA
GGATCTAGGTGAAGATCCTTTTTGATAATCTCATGACCAAAATCCCTTAACGTGAGTTTTCGTTCCACTG
AGCGTCAGACCCCGTAGAAAAGATCAAAGGATCTTCTTGAGATCCTTTTTTTCTGCGCGTAATCTGCTGC
TTGCAAACAAAAAAACCACCGCTACCAGCGGTGGTTTGTTTGCCGGATCAAGAGCTACCAACTCTTTTTC
CGAAGGTAACTGGCTTCAGCAGAGCGCAGATACCAAATACTGTTCTTCTAGTGTAGCCGTAGTTAGGCCA
CCACTTCAAGAACTCTGTAGCACCGCCTACATACCTCGCTCTGCTAATCCTGTTACCAGTGGCTGCTGCC
AGTGGCGATAAGTCGTGTCTTACCGGGTTGGACTCAAGACGATAGTTACCGGATAAGGCGCAGCGGTCGG
GCTGAACGGGGGGTTCGTGCACACAGCCCAGCTTGGAGCGAACGACCTACACCGAACTGAGATACCTACA
GCGTGAGCTATGAGAAAGCGCCACGCTTCCCGAAGGGAGAAAGGCGGACAGGTATCCGGTAAGCGGCAGG
GTCGGAACAGGAGAGCGCACGAGGGAGCTTCCAGGGGGAAACGCCTGGTATCTTTATAGTCCTGTCGGGT
TTCGCCACCTCTGACTTGAGCGTCGATTTTTGTGATGCTCGTCAGGGGGGCGGAGCCTATGGAAAAACGC
CAGCAACGCGGCCTTTTTACGGTTCCTGGCCTTTTGCTGGCCTTTTGCTCACATGTTCTTTCCTGCGTTA
TCCCCTGATTCTGTGGATAACCGTATTACCGCCATGCATTAGTTATTAATAGTAATCAATTACGGGGTCA
TTAGTTCATAGCCCATATATGGAGTTCCGCGTTACATAACTTACGGTAAATGGCCCGCCTGGCTGACCGC
CCAACGACCCCCGCCCATTGACGTCAATAATGACGTATGTTCCCATAGTAACGCCAATAGGGACTTTCCA
TTGACGTCAATGGGTGGAGTATTTACGGTAAACTGCCCACTTGGCAGTACATCAAGTGTATCATATGCCA
AGTACGCCCCCTATTGACGTCAATGACGGTAAATGGCCCGCCTGGCATTATGCCCAGTACATGACCTTAT
GGGACTTTCCTACTTGGCAGTACATCTACGTATTAGTCATCGCTATTACCATGGTGATGCGGTTTTGGCA
GTACATCAATGGGCGTGGATAGCGGTTTGACTCACGGGGATTTCCAAGTCTCCACCCCATTGACGTCAAT
GGGAGTTTGTTTTGGCACCAAAATCAACGGGACTTTCCAAAATGTCGTAACAACTCCGCCCCATTGACGC
AAATGGGCGGTAGGCGTGTACGGTGGGAGGTCTATATAAGCAGAGCT
