>Addgene plasmid #57363 | mEos2-C-Src-7 | depositor partial sequence | sequence record 88498 | insert sequence
GACGTCAGATCCGCTAGCGCTACCGGACTCAGATCTCGAGCTCAAGCTTCGAATTCATGGGGAGCAGCAA
GAGCAAGCCCAAGGACCCCAGCCAGCGCCGGCGCAGCCTGGAGCCACCCGACAGCACCCACCACGGGGGA
TTCCCAGCCTCGCAGACCCCCAACAAGACAGCAGCCCCCGACACGCACCGCACCCCCAGCCGCTCCTTTG
GGACCGTGGCCACCGAGCCCAAGCTCTTCGGGGGCTTCAACACTTCTGACACCGTCACGTCGCCGCAGCG
TGCCGGGGCACTGGCTGGCGGCGTCACCACTTTCGTGGCTCTCTATGACTACGAGTCCCGGACTGAAACG
GACTTGTCCTTCAAGAAAGGAGAACGCCTGCAGATTGTCAACAACACGGAAGGTGACTGGTGGCTGGCTC
ATTCCCTCACTACAGGACAGACGGGCTACATCCCCAGTAACTATGTCGCGCCCTCAGACTCCATCCAGGC
TGAAGAGTGGTACTTTGGGAAGATCACTCGTCGGGAGTCCGAGCGGCTGCTGCTCAACCCCGAAAACCCC
CGGGGAACCTTCTTGGTCCGGGAGAGCGAGACGACAAAAGGTGCCTATTGCCTCTCCGTTTCTGACTTTG
ACAACGCCAAGGGGCTCAATGTGAAGCACTACAAGATCCGCAAGCTGGACAGCGGCGGCTTCTACATCAC
CTCACGCACACAGTTCAGCAGCCTGCAGCAGCTGGTGGCCTACTACTCCAAACATGCTGATGGCTTGTGC
CACCGCCTGACCAACGTCTGCCCCACGTCCAAGCCCCAGACCCAGGGACTCGCCAAGGACGCGTGGGAAA
TCCCCCGGGAGTCGCTGCGGCTGGAGGTGAAGCTGGGGCAGGGCTGCTTTGGAGAGGTCTGGATGGGGAC
CTGGAACGGCACCACCAGAGTGGCCATAAAGACTCTGAAGCCCGGCACCATGTCCCCGGAGGCCTTCCTG
CAGGAAGCCCAAGTGATGAAGAAGCTCCGGCATGAGAAGCTGGTTCAGCTGTACGCAGTGGTGTCGGAAG
AGCCCATCTACATCGTCACTGAGTACATGAGCAAGGGGAGCCTCCTGGATTTCCTGAAGGGAGAGATGGG
CAAGTACCTGCGGCTGCCACAGCTCGTCGATATGGCTGCTCAGATTGCATCCGGCATGGCCTATGTGGAG
AGGATGAACTACGTGCACCGAGACCTGCGGGCGGCCAACATCCTGGTGGGGGAGAACCTGGTGTGCAAGG
TGGCTGACTTTGGGCTGGCACGCCTCATCGAGGACAACGAGTACACAGCACGGCAAGGTGCCAAGTTCCC
CATCAAGTGGACAGCCCCCGAGGCAGCCCTCTATGGCCGGTTCACCATCAAGTCGGATGTCTGGTCCTTC
GGCATCCTGCTGACTGAGCTGACCACCAAGGGCCGGGTGCCATACCCAGGGATGGTCAACAGGGAGGTGC
TGGACCAGGTGGAGAGGGGCTACCGCATGCCCTGCCCGCCCGAGTGCCCCGAGTCGCTGCATGACCTCAT
GTGCCAGTGCTGGCGGAAGGACCCTGAGGAGCGGCCCACTTTTGAGTACCTGCAGGCCTTCCTGGAGGAC
TACTTCACCTCGACAGAGCCCCAGTACCAGCCTGGAGAGAACCTACGGGATCCACCGGTCGCCACCATGA
GTGCGATTAAGCCAGACATGAAGATCAAACTCCGTATGGAAGGCAACGTAAACGGGCACCACTTTGTGAT
CGACGGAGATGGTACAGGCAAGCCTTTTGAGGGAAAACAGAGTATGGATCTTGAAGTCAAAGAGGGCGGA
CCTCTGCCTTTTGCCTTTGATATCCTGACCACTGCATTCCATTACGGCAACAGGGTATTCGCCAAATATC
CAGACAACATACAAGACTATTTTAAGCAGTCGTTTCCTAAGGGGTATTCGTGGGAACGAAGCTTGACTTT
CGAAGACGGGGGCATTTGCATTGCCAGAAACGACATAACAATGGAAGGGGACACTTTCTATAATAAAGTT
CGATTTTATGGTACCAACTTTCCCGCCAATGGTCCAGTTATGCAGAAGAAGACGCTGAAATGGGAGCCCT
CCACTGAGAAAATGTATGTGCGTGATGGAGTGCTGACGGGTGATATTCATATGGCTTTGTTGCTTGAAGG
AAATGCCCATTACCGATGTGACTTCAGAACTACTTACAAAGCTAAGGAGAAGGGTGTCAAGTTACCAGGC
TACCACTTTGTGGACCACTGCATTGAGATTTTAAGCCATGACAAAGATTACAACAAGGTTAAGCTGTATG
AGCATGCTGTTGCTCATTCTGGATTGCCTGACAATGCCAGACGATAAGCGGCCGCGACTCTAGATCATAA
TCAGCCATACCACATGAG
